>Addgene plasmid #204000 | pMRMTK-clo26 | addgene full sequence | sequence record 405178 | Addgene NGS Result
TTTCGAATTACGAGACCTCACACTGGCTCACCTTCGGGTGGGCCTTTCTGCGTTTATACCTAGGAGTCAA
AATTACTCCCCGCCCTGCCACTCATCGCAGTACTGTTGTAATTCATTAAGCATTCTACCGACATGGAAGC
CATCACAAACGGCATGATGAACCTGAATCGCCAGCGGCATCAGCACCTTGTCGCCTTGCGTATAATATTT
GCCCATGGTGAAAACGGGGGCGAAGAAGTTGTCCATATTGGCCACGTTTAAATCAAAACTGGTGAAACTC
ACCCAGGGATTGGCTGAGACGAAAAACATATTCTCAATAAACCCTTTAGGGAAATAGGCCAGGTTTTCAC
CGTAACACGCCACATCTTGCGAATATATGTGTAGAAACTGCCGGAAATCGTCGTGGTATTCACTCCAGAG
CGATGAAAACGTTTCAGTTTGCTCATGGAAAACGGTGTAACAAGGGTGAACACTATCCCATATCACCAGC
TCACCGTCTTTCATTGCCATACGGAATTCCGGATGAGCATTCATCAGGCGGGCAAGAATGTGAATAAAGG
CCGGATAAAACTTGTGCTTATTTTTCTTTACGGTCTTTAAAAAGGCCGTAATATCCAGCTGAACGGTCTG
GTTATAGGTACATTGAGCAACTGACTGAAATGCCTCAAAATGTTCTTTACGATGCCATTGGGATATATCA
ACGGTGGTATATCCAGTGATTTTTTTCTCCATTTTAGCTTCCTTAGCTCCTGAAAATCTCGATAACTCAA
AAAATACGCCCGGTAGTGATCTTATTTCATTATGGTGAAAGTTGGAACCTCTTACGTGCCGATCAGTCAA
TTCGAGGGGGATCAATTCCGTATTGATCCGGCCACGATGCGTCCGGCGTAGAGGATCTGAAGATCAGCAG
TTCAACCTGTTGATAGTACGTACTAAGCTCTCATGTTTCACGTACTAAGCTCTCATGTTTAACGTACTAA
GCTCTCATGTTTAACGAACTAAACCCTCATGGCTAACGTACTAAGCTCTCATGGCTAACGTACTAAGCTC
TCATGTTTCACGTACTAAGCTCTCATGTTTGAACAATAAAATTAATATAAATCAGCAACTTAAATAGCCT
CTAAGGTTTTAAGTTTTATAAGAAAAAAAAGAATATATAAGGCTTTTAAAGCTTTTAAGGTTTAACGGTT
GTGGACAACAAGCCAGGGATGTAACGCACTGAGAAGCCCTTAGAGCCTCTCAAAGCAATTTTGAGTGACA
CAGGAACACTTAACGGCTGACATGGGGGTCTCGGAGACTGGCACCTGGAACAAGCTCAATCGCTTCGATG
CTGCCTATCTCGCCTTCTCGCAAGCCTATGGGTTCATGTCGAACCGCATCATTGCTTATATTCCGGGCCT
TGTTCCCTATATGAGTGGCGCTGTCAGCTTCCGTAATTATGTGACTGGCGCGGAACTGGTTGCAGCCATG
ATCAATGATTGCTCATGGTTTATTCAGGTCATGCCGGCCATTGCCAATCTTCGGGCGAATGCCGGTCGTG
TGACGGGTCTTGCTCAGGCAATCGACAGTGTTCAGGAGCCGGCCGCATTACAGAACAAGGCAAACTCAAC
CGTCCATAAACACAACGCGGCGCTTTTGAAAAAGTGGCTTTGAAACTCTATACTAAGCCAAGTAATAAGC
TTGTAACGGGTCGTTGACGTCACTACTGCCAGTGAAGCGCGCAGTGCATATGGTTATTCTTGTTCAGAAT
CGCTCAATCTCCTCTTGGGCGGTTTCGAATTTTTGATTATGAATGGGCTTATATCATTATTGAAGGTGTG
Features (pLannotate 1.2.2; 4 found; start..end, strand, type, name):
     25..52      +  terminator     T7Te terminator: phage T7 early transcription terminator
     73..732     -  CDS            CmR: chloramphenicol acetyltransferase; cat; confers resistance to chloramphenicol
    733..835     -  promoter       cat promoter: promoter of the E. coli cat gene encoding chloramphenicol acetyltransferase
    894..1282    +  rep_origin     R6K γ ori: γ replication origin from E. coli plasmid R6K; requires the R6K initiator protein pi for replication
