[The description below was written by a language model from this plasmid's Addgene catalogue record and pLannotate feature annotations shown in this document.]
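Description:
pMRMTK-clo26 is a small (1,820 bp) cloning plasmid from a modular cloning (MoClo) toolkit built for engineering bacteria of the maize root microbiome. Its backbone is minimal, about 1.3 kb, consisting of an R6K γ origin of replication and a chloramphenicol acetyltransferase gene (CmR) driven by its native cat promoter, with a phage T7 early transcription terminator (T7Te) lying beyond the end of the resistance gene. Because the R6K γ origin fires only when the R6K initiator protein pi is supplied in trans, the plasmid is maintained in pir-expressing E. coli such as the listed Pir1 strain, and it cannot replicate in hosts lacking pi. Selection is with chloramphenicol, and the record lists it as low copy.

The payload is a 537 bp insert named Bpi ES1, flanked on both sides by BsaI sites that are retained after cloning. BsaI is a type IIS enzyme that cuts outside its recognition sequence, so the insert can be released with defined overhangs and assembled with other toolkit parts in Golden Gate reactions, consistent with the plasmid's role as a part-storage vector. The record does not explain what Bpi ES1 is; the same name is entered in the promoter field, and the automated annotation finds no recognizable features in the roughly 540 bp region outside the backbone, so its function cannot be determined from the information given. Although catalogued under plant expression, the plasmid carries no annotated plant regulatory elements and appears to serve purely as a bacterial cloning intermediate.
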