Addgene plasmid #204000: pMRMTK-clo26
Purpose: Cloning plasmid containing the Bpi ES1 insert with a chloramphenicol resistance marker
Depositing lab: Nathan Crook. Depositing organization: North Carolina State University. Publication: Engineering the Maize Root Microbiome: A Rapid MoClo Toolkit and Identification of Potential Bacterial Chassis for Studying Plant-Microbe Interactions. van Schaik J, Li Z, Cheadle J, Crook N. ACS Synth Biol. 2023 Oct 20;12(10):3030-3040. doi: 10.1021/acssynbio.3c00371. Epub 2023 Sep 15. PubMed 37712562.
Backbone
  Vector backbone: R6Kγ origin of replication & chloramphenicol resistance gene
  Backbone size w/o insert (bp): 1283
  Total vector size (bp): 1820
  Vector type: Plant Expression
Growth in bacteria
  Bacterial resistance: Chloramphenicol, 25 μg/mL
  Growth temperature: 37°C
  Growth strain: Pir1
  Copy number: Low Copy
Gene/Insert
  Gene/Insert name: Bpi ES1
  Insert size (bp): 537
  Promoter: Bpi ES1
  Cloning method: Restriction Enzyme; 5′ cloning site BsaI (not destroyed); 3′ cloning site BsaI (not destroyed)
  Sequencing primers: 5′ gtaacgcactgagaagcccttagag; 3′ CCTGCCACTCATCGCAGTACTG
Terms and licenses: Academic/Nonprofit Terms; Industry Terms: Not Available to Industry
Depositor comments: Please visit https://www.biorxiv.org/content/10.1101/2023.06.05.543168v1 for bioRxiv preprint.
How to cite: pMRMTK-clo26 was a gift from Nathan Crook (Addgene plasmid # 204000 ; http://n2t.net/addgene:204000 ; RRID:Addgene_204000)
